Addgene plasmid #138495: ABE8e(TadA-8e V106W)
Purpose: A-to-G base editor
Depositing lab: David Liu. Publication: Phage-assisted evolution of an adenine base editor with improved Cas domain compatibility and activity. Richter MF, Zhao KT, Eton E, Lapinaite A, Newby GA, Thuronyi BW, Wilson C, Koblan LW, Zeng J, Bauer DE, Doudna JA, Liu DR. Nat Biotechnol. 2020 Jul;38(7):883-891. doi: 10.1038/s41587-020-0453-z. Epub 2020 Mar 16. PubMed 32433547.
Backbone
  Vector backbone: pCMV with a BR322 origin
  Vector type: Mammalian Expression
Growth in bacteria
  Bacterial resistance: Ampicillin, 100 μg/mL
  Growth temperature: 37°C
  Growth strain: DH5alpha
  Copy number: Unknown
Gene/Insert
  Gene/Insert name: ecTadA(8e V106W)-nSpCas9
  Species: Other
  Mutation: TadA-8e V106W
  Cloning method: Unknown
Terms and licenses: Academic/Nonprofit Terms; Industry Terms: Not Available to Industry
How to cite: ABE8e(TadA-8e V106W) was a gift from David Liu (Addgene plasmid # 138495 ; http://n2t.net/addgene:138495 ; RRID:Addgene_138495)
