[The description below was written by a language model from this plasmid's Addgene catalogue record and pLannotate feature annotations shown in this document.]
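Description:
ABE8e(TadA-8e V106W) is an 8,217 bp mammalian expression plasmid encoding an adenine (A-to-G) base editor. It is built on a pCMV backbone and is propagated in E. coli through a ColE1/pBR322-type origin of replication, with selection by ampicillin resistance from a β-lactamase gene under its own promoter. Backbone remnants include a fragment of the pBR322 bom region, a lac promoter/operator with CAP binding site, short lacI and multiple cloning site fragments, and a very small piece of the SV40 promoter. None of these appears to play a role in the payload. No mammalian selection marker is annotated, which points to transient transfection as the likely mode of use.

The expression cassette is driven by the human CMV immediate early enhancer and promoter and terminated by the bovine growth hormone polyadenylation signal. A T7 promoter lies just upstream of the coding region and could support in vitro transcription. The open reading frame fuses an evolved E. coli TadA adenosine deaminase domain (the TadA-8e variant carrying an additional V106W substitution) to Streptococcus pyogenes Cas9. The Cas9 portion is annotated in two contiguous pieces, the first carrying the D10A mutation, in line with the nickase (nSpCas9) named in the record. Unannotated gaps between TadA and Cas9 and flanking the fusion presumably hold linker and other short sequences, but the record does not identify them.

When a guide RNA directs the nickase to a target site, the deaminase converts adenosine to inosine in the exposed DNA strand, and this is read as guanosine, giving A•T-to-G•C changes without a double-strand break. No guide RNA cassette is annotated, so the guide must be supplied separately. The depositor and sequencing-verified records give essentially identical feature maps.
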