Features (pLannotate 1.2.2; 17 found; start..end, strand, type, name):
    132..335     +  promoter       CMV promoter: human cytomegalovirus (CMV) immediate early promoter
    377..395     +  promoter       T7 promoter: promoter for bacteriophage T7 RNA polymerase
    466..957     +  CDS            tadA: TADA_ECOLI - Also known as yfhC. Experimental evidence at protein level: Swiss-Prot protein existence level 1. Catalyzes the deamination of adenosine to inosine at the wobble position 34 of tRNA(Arg2). Essential for cell viability. From Escherichia coli (strain K12).
   1060..2661    +  CDS            dCas9(N): N-terminal portion of catalytically inactive Streptococcus pyogenes dCas9 carrying the D10A mutation (Zetsche et al., 2015)
   2662..5156    +  CDS            Cas9(C) (fragment): C-terminal portion of Streptococcus pyogenes Cas9 (Zetsche et al., 2015)
   5278..5502    +  polyA_signal   bGH poly(A) signal: bovine growth hormone polyadenylation signal
   5506..5527    +  promoter       SV40 promoter (fragment): SV40 enhancer and early promoter
   5532..5548    +  misc_feature   MCS (fragment): pBluescript multiple cloning site
   5597..5613    -  protein_bind   lac operator: The lac repressor binds to the lac operator to inhibit transcription in E. coli. This inhibition can be relieved by adding lactose or isopropyl-β-D-thiogalactopyranoside (IPTG). lac repressor encoded by lacI
   5621..5651    -  promoter       lac promoter: promoter for the E. coli lac operon
   5666..5687    -  protein_bind   CAP binding site: CAP binding activates transcription in the presence of cAMP. E. coli catabolite activator protein
   5700..5792    -  CDS            lacI (fragment): lac repressor; lacI; The lac repressor binds to the lac operator to inhibit transcription in E. coli. This inhibition can be relieved by adding lactose or isopropyl-β-D-thiogalactopyranoside (IPTG).
   5975..6563    -  rep_origin     ori: high-copy-number ColE1/pMB1/pBR322/pUC origin of replication
   6734..7594    -  CDS            AmpR: β-lactamase; bla; confers resistance to ampicillin, carbenicillin, and related antibiotics
   7595..7699    -  promoter       AmpR promoter: bla
   7770..7814    -  misc_feature   bom (fragment): basis of mobility region from pBR322
   7969..131     +  enhancer       CMV enhancer (across the origin): human cytomegalovirus immediate early enhancer
>Addgene plasmid #138495 | ABE8e(TadA-8e V106W) | depositor full sequence | sequence record 267462 | ABE8e(TadA-8e V106W) sequence 8217 bps
ATATGCCAAGTACGCCCCCTATTGACGTCAATGACGGTAAATGGCCCGCCTGGCATTATGCCCAGTACAT
GACCTTATGGGACTTTCCTACTTGGCAGTACATCTACGTATTAGTCATCGCTATTACCATGGTGATGCGG
TTTTGGCAGTACATCAATGGGCGTGGATAGCGGTTTGACTCACGGGGATTTCCAAGTCTCCACCCCATTG
ACGTCAATGGGAGTTTGTTTTGGCACCAAAATCAACGGGACTTTCCAAAATGTCGTAACAACTCCGCCCC
ATTGACGCAAATGGGCGGTAGGCGTGTACGGTGGGAGGTCTATATAAGCAGAGCTGGTTTAGTGAACCGT
CAGATCCGCTAGAGATCCGCGGCCGCTAATACGACTCACTATAGGGAGAGCCGCCACCATGAAACGGACA
GCCGACGGAAGCGAGTTCGAGTCACCAAAGAAGAAGCGGAAAGTCTCTGAGGTGGAGTTTTCCCACGAGT
ACTGGATGAGACATGCCCTGACCCTGGCCAAGAGGGCACGGGATGAGAGGGAGGTGCCTGTGGGAGCCGT
GCTGGTGCTGAACAATAGAGTGATCGGCGAGGGCTGGAACAGAGCCATCGGCCTGCACGACCCAACAGCC
CATGCCGAAATTATGGCCCTGAGACAGGGCGGCCTGGTCATGCAGAACTACAGACTGATTGACGCCACCC
TGTACGTGACATTCGAGCCTTGCGTGATGTGCGCCGGCGCCATGATCCACTCTAGGATCGGCCGCGTGGT
GTTTGGATGGAGAAATTCTAAAAGAGGCGCCGCAGGCTCCCTGATGAACGTGCTGAACTACCCCGGCATG
AATCACCGCGTCGAAATTACCGAGGGAATCCTGGCAGATGAATGTGCCGCCCTGCTGTGCGATTTCTATC
GGATGCCTAGACAGGTGTTCAATGCTCAGAAGAAGGCCCAGAGCTCCATCAACTCCGGAGGATCTAGCGG
AGGCTCCTCTGGCTCTGAGACACCTGGCACAAGCGAGAGCGCAACACCTGAAAGCAGCGGGGGCAGCAGC
GGGGGGTCAGACAAGAAGTACAGCATCGGCCTGGCCATCGGCACCAACTCTGTGGGCTGGGCCGTGATCA
CCGACGAGTACAAGGTGCCCAGCAAGAAATTCAAGGTGCTGGGCAACACCGACCGGCACAGCATCAAGAA
GAACCTGATCGGAGCCCTGCTGTTCGACAGCGGCGAAACAGCCGAGGCCACCCGGCTGAAGAGAACCGCC
AGAAGAAGATACACCAGACGGAAGAACCGGATCTGCTATCTGCAAGAGATCTTCAGCAACGAGATGGCCA
AGGTGGACGACAGCTTCTTCCACAGACTGGAAGAGTCCTTCCTGGTGGAAGAGGATAAGAAGCACGAGCG
GCACCCCATCTTCGGCAACATCGTGGACGAGGTGGCCTACCACGAGAAGTACCCCACCATCTACCACCTG
AGAAAGAAACTGGTGGACAGCACCGACAAGGCCGACCTGCGGCTGATCTATCTGGCCCTGGCCCACATGA
TCAAGTTCCGGGGCCACTTCCTGATCGAGGGCGACCTGAACCCCGACAACAGCGACGTGGACAAGCTGTT
CATCCAGCTGGTGCAGACCTACAACCAGCTGTTCGAGGAAAACCCCATCAACGCCAGCGGCGTGGACGCC
AAGGCCATCCTGTCTGCCAGACTGAGCAAGAGCAGACGGCTGGAAAATCTGATCGCCCAGCTGCCCGGCG
AGAAGAAGAATGGCCTGTTCGGAAACCTGATTGCCCTGAGCCTGGGCCTGACCCCCAACTTCAAGAGCAA
CTTCGACCTGGCCGAGGATGCCAAACTGCAGCTGAGCAAGGACACCTACGACGACGACCTGGACAACCTG
CTGGCCCAGATCGGCGACCAGTACGCCGACCTGTTTCTGGCCGCCAAGAACCTGTCCGACGCCATCCTGC
TGAGCGACATCCTGAGAGTGAACACCGAGATCACCAAGGCCCCCCTGAGCGCCTCTATGATCAAGAGATA
CGACGAGCACCACCAGGACCTGACCCTGCTGAAAGCTCTCGTGCGGCAGCAGCTGCCTGAGAAGTACAAA
GAGATTTTCTTCGACCAGAGCAAGAACGGCTACGCCGGCTACATTGACGGCGGAGCCAGCCAGGAAGAGT
TCTACAAGTTCATCAAGCCCATCCTGGAAAAGATGGACGGCACCGAGGAACTGCTCGTGAAGCTGAACAG
AGAGGACCTGCTGCGGAAGCAGCGGACCTTCGACAACGGCAGCATCCCCCACCAGATCCACCTGGGAGAG
CTGCACGCCATTCTGCGGCGGCAGGAAGATTTTTACCCATTCCTGAAGGACAACCGGGAAAAGATCGAGA
AGATCCTGACCTTCCGCATCCCCTACTACGTGGGCCCTCTGGCCAGGGGAAACAGCAGATTCGCCTGGAT
GACCAGAAAGAGCGAGGAAACCATCACCCCCTGGAACTTCGAGGAAGTGGTGGACAAGGGCGCTTCCGCC
CAGAGCTTCATCGAGCGGATGACCAACTTCGATAAGAACCTGCCCAACGAGAAGGTGCTGCCCAAGCACA
GCCTGCTGTACGAGTACTTCACCGTGTATAACGAGCTGACCAAAGTGAAATACGTGACCGAGGGAATGAG
AAAGCCCGCCTTCCTGAGCGGCGAGCAGAAAAAGGCCATCGTGGACCTGCTGTTCAAGACCAACCGGAAA
GTGACCGTGAAGCAGCTGAAAGAGGACTACTTCAAGAAAATCGAGTGCTTCGACTCCGTGGAAATCTCCG
GCGTGGAAGATCGGTTCAACGCCTCCCTGGGCACATACCACGATCTGCTGAAAATTATCAAGGACAAGGA
CTTCCTGGACAATGAGGAAAACGAGGACATTCTGGAAGATATCGTGCTGACCCTGACACTGTTTGAGGAC
AGAGAGATGATCGAGGAACGGCTGAAAACCTATGCCCACCTGTTCGACGACAAAGTGATGAAGCAGCTGA
AGCGGCGGAGATACACCGGCTGGGGCAGGCTGAGCCGGAAGCTGATCAACGGCATCCGGGACAAGCAGTC
CGGCAAGACAATCCTGGATTTCCTGAAGTCCGACGGCTTCGCCAACAGAAACTTCATGCAGCTGATCCAC
GACGACAGCCTGACCTTTAAAGAGGACATCCAGAAAGCCCAGGTGTCCGGCCAGGGCGATAGCCTGCACG
AGCACATTGCCAATCTGGCCGGCAGCCCCGCCATTAAGAAGGGCATCCTGCAGACAGTGAAGGTGGTGGA
CGAGCTCGTGAAAGTGATGGGCCGGCACAAGCCCGAGAACATCGTGATCGAAATGGCCAGAGAGAACCAG
ACCACCCAGAAGGGACAGAAGAACAGCCGCGAGAGAATGAAGCGGATCGAAGAGGGCATCAAAGAGCTGG
GCAGCCAGATCCTGAAAGAACACCCCGTGGAAAACACCCAGCTGCAGAACGAGAAGCTGTACCTGTACTA
CCTGCAGAATGGGCGGGATATGTACGTGGACCAGGAACTGGACATCAACCGGCTGTCCGACTACGATGTG
GACCATATCGTGCCTCAGAGCTTTCTGAAGGACGACTCCATCGACAACAAGGTGCTGACCAGAAGCGACA
AGAACCGGGGCAAGAGCGACAACGTGCCCTCCGAAGAGGTCGTGAAGAAGATGAAGAACTACTGGCGGCA
GCTGCTGAACGCCAAGCTGATTACCCAGAGAAAGTTCGACAATCTGACCAAGGCCGAGAGAGGCGGCCTG
AGCGAACTGGATAAGGCCGGCTTCATCAAGAGACAGCTGGTGGAAACCCGGCAGATCACAAAGCACGTGG
CACAGATCCTGGACTCCCGGATGAACACTAAGTACGACGAGAATGACAAGCTGATCCGGGAAGTGAAAGT
GATCACCCTGAAGTCCAAGCTGGTGTCCGATTTCCGGAAGGATTTCCAGTTTTACAAAGTGCGCGAGATC
AACAACTACCACCACGCCCACGACGCCTACCTGAACGCCGTCGTGGGAACCGCCCTGATCAAAAAGTACC
CTAAGCTGGAAAGCGAGTTCGTGTACGGCGACTACAAGGTGTACGACGTGCGGAAGATGATCGCCAAGAG
CGAGCAGGAAATCGGCAAGGCTACCGCCAAGTACTTCTTCTACAGCAACATCATGAACTTTTTCAAGACC
GAGATTACCCTGGCCAACGGCGAGATCCGGAAGCGGCCTCTGATCGAGACAAACGGCGAAACCGGGGAGA
TCGTGTGGGATAAGGGCCGGGATTTTGCCACCGTGCGGAAAGTGCTGAGCATGCCCCAAGTGAATATCGT
GAAAAAGACCGAGGTGCAGACAGGCGGCTTCAGCAAAGAGTCTATCCTGCCCAAGAGGAACAGCGATAAG
CTGATCGCCAGAAAGAAGGACTGGGACCCTAAGAAGTACGGCGGCTTCGACAGCCCCACCGTGGCCTATT
CTGTGCTGGTGGTGGCCAAAGTGGAAAAGGGCAAGTCCAAGAAACTGAAGAGTGTGAAAGAGCTGCTGGG
GATCACCATCATGGAAAGAAGCAGCTTCGAGAAGAATCCCATCGACTTTCTGGAAGCCAAGGGCTACAAA
GAAGTGAAAAAGGACCTGATCATCAAGCTGCCTAAGTACTCCCTGTTCGAGCTGGAAAACGGCCGGAAGA
GAATGCTGGCCTCTGCCGGCGAACTGCAGAAGGGAAACGAACTGGCCCTGCCCTCCAAATATGTGAACTT
CCTGTACCTGGCCAGCCACTATGAGAAGCTGAAGGGCTCCCCCGAGGATAATGAGCAGAAACAGCTGTTT
GTGGAACAGCACAAGCACTACCTGGACGAGATCATCGAGCAGATCAGCGAGTTCTCCAAGAGAGTGATCC
TGGCCGACGCTAATCTGGACAAAGTGCTGTCCGCCTACAACAAGCACCGGGATAAGCCCATCAGAGAGCA
GGCCGAGAATATCATCCACCTGTTTACCCTGACCAATCTGGGAGCCCCTGCCGCCTTCAAGTACTTTGAC
ACCACCATCGACCGGAAGAGGTACACCAGCACCAAAGAGGTGCTGGACGCCACCCTGATCCACCAGAGCA
TCACCGGCCTGTACGAGACACGGATCGACCTGTCTCAGCTGGGAGGTGACTCTGGCGGCTCAAAAAGAAC
CGCCGACGGCAGCGAATTCGAGCCCAAGAAGAAGAGGAAAGTCTAACCGGTCATCATCACCATCACCATT
GAGTTTAAACCCGCTGATCAGCCTCGACTGTGCCTTCTAGTTGCCAGCCATCTGTTGTTTGCCCCTCCCC
CGTGCCTTCCTTGACCCTGGAAGGTGCCACTCCCACTGTCCTTTCCTAATAAAATGAGGAAATTGCATCG
CATTGTCTGAGTAGGTGTCATTCTATTCTGGGGGGTGGGGTGGGGCAGGACAGCAAGGGGGAGGATTGGG
AAGACAATAGCAGGCATGCTGGGGATGCGGTGGGCTCTATGGCTTCTGAGGCGGAAAGAACCAGCTGGGG
CTCGATACCGTCGACCTCTAGCTAGAGCTTGGCGTAATCATGGTCATAGCTGTTTCCTGTGTGAAATTGT
TATCCGCTCACAATTCCACACAACATACGAGCCGGAAGCATAAAGTGTAAAGCCTAGGGTGCCTAATGAG
TGAGCTAACTCACATTAATTGCGTTGCGCTCACTGCCCGCTTTCCAGTCGGGAAACCTGTCGTGCCAGCT
GCATTAATGAATCGGCCAACGCGCGGGGAGAGGCGGTTTGCGTATTGGGCGCTCTTCCGCTTCCTCGCTC
ACTGACTCGCTGCGCTCGGTCGTTCGGCTGCGGCGAGCGGTATCAGCTCACTCAAAGGCGGTAATACGGT
TATCCACAGAATCAGGGGATAACGCAGGAAAGAACATGTGAGCAAAAGGCCAGCAAAAGGCCAGGAACCG
TAAAAAGGCCGCGTTGCTGGCGTTTTTCCATAGGCTCCGCCCCCCTGACGAGCATCACAAAAATCGACGC
TCAAGTCAGAGGTGGCGAAACCCGACAGGACTATAAAGATACCAGGCGTTTCCCCCTGGAAGCTCCCTCG
TGCGCTCTCCTGTTCCGACCCTGCCGCTTACCGGATACCTGTCCGCCTTTCTCCCTTCGGGAAGCGTGGC
GCTTTCTCATAGCTCACGCTGTAGGTATCTCAGTTCGGTGTAGGTCGTTCGCTCCAAGCTGGGCTGTGTG
CACGAACCCCCCGTTCAGCCCGACCGCTGCGCCTTATCCGGTAACTATCGTCTTGAGTCCAACCCGGTAA
GACACGACTTATCGCCACTGGCAGCAGCCACTGGTAACAGGATTAGCAGAGCGAGGTATGTAGGCGGTGC
TACAGAGTTCTTGAAGTGGTGGCCTAACTACGGCTACACTAGAAGAACAGTATTTGGTATCTGCGCTCTG
CTGAAGCCAGTTACCTTCGGAAAAAGAGTTGGTAGCTCTTGATCCGGCAAACAAACCACCGCTGGTAGCG
GTGGTTTTTTTGTTTGCAAGCAGCAGATTACGCGCAGAAAAAAAGGATCTCAAGAAGATCCTTTGATCTT
TTCTACGGGGTCTGACGCTCAGTGGAACGAAAACTCACGTTAAGGGATTTTGGTCATGAGATTATCAAAA
AGGATCTTCACCTAGATCCTTTTAAATTAAAAATGAAGTTTTAAATCAATCTAAAGTATATATGAGTAAA
CTTGGTCTGACAGTTACCAATGCTTAATCAGTGAGGCACCTATCTCAGCGATCTGTCTATTTCGTTCATC
CATAGTTGCCTGACTCCCCGTCGTGTAGATAACTACGATACGGGAGGGCTTACCATCTGGCCCCAGTGCT
GCAATGATACCGCGAGACCCACGCTCACCGGCTCCAGATTTATCAGCAATAAACCAGCCAGCCGGAAGGG
CCGAGCGCAGAAGTGGTCCTGCAACTTTATCCGCCTCCATCCAGTCTATTAATTGTTGCCGGGAAGCTAG
AGTAAGTAGTTCGCCAGTTAATAGTTTGCGCAACGTTGTTGCCATTGCTACAGGCATCGTGGTGTCACGC
TCGTCGTTTGGTATGGCTTCATTCAGCTCCGGTTCCCAACGATCAAGGCGAGTTACATGATCCCCCATGT
TGTGCAAAAAAGCGGTTAGCTCCTTCGGTCCTCCGATCGTTGTCAGAAGTAAGTTGGCCGCAGTGTTATC
ACTCATGGTTATGGCAGCACTGCATAATTCTCTTACTGTCATGCCATCCGTAAGATGCTTTTCTGTGACT
GGTGAGTACTCAACCAAGTCATTCTGAGAATAGTGTATGCGGCGACCGAGTTGCTCTTGCCCGGCGTCAA
TACGGGATAATACCGCGCCACATAGCAGAACTTTAAAAGTGCTCATCATTGGAAAACGTTCTTCGGGGCG
AAAACTCTCAAGGATCTTACCGCTGTTGAGATCCAGTTCGATGTAACCCACTCGTGCACCCAACTGATCT
TCAGCATCTTTTACTTTCACCAGCGTTTCTGGGTGAGCAAAAACAGGAAGGCAAAATGCCGCAAAAAAGG
GAATAAGGGCGACACGGAAATGTTGAATACTCATACTCTTCCTTTTTCAATATTATTGAAGCATTTATCA
GGGTTATTGTCTCATGAGCGGATACATATTTGAATGTATTTAGAAAAATAAACAAATAGGGGTTCCGCGC
ACATTTCCCCGAAAAGTGCCACCTGACGTCGACGGATCGGGAGATCGATCTCCCGATCCCCTAGGGTCGA
CTCTCAGTACAATCTGCTCTGATGCCGCATAGTTAAGCCAGTATCTGCTCCCTGCTTGTGTGTTGGAGGT
CGCTGAGTAGTGCGCGAGCAAAATTTAAGCTACAACAAGGCAAGGCTTGACCGACAATTGCATGAAGAAT
CTGCTTAGGGTTAGGCGTTTTGCGCTGCTTCGCGATGTACGGGCCAGATATACGCGTTGACATTGATTAT
TGACTAGTTATTAATAGTAATCAATTACGGGGTCATTAGTTCATAGCCCATATATGGAGTTCCGCGTTAC
ATAACTTACGGTAAATGGCCCGCCTGGCTGACCGCCCAACGACCCCCGCCCATTGACGTCAATAATGACG
TATGTTCCCATAGTAACGCCAATAGGGACTTTCCATTGACGTCAATGGGTGGAGTATTTACGGTAAACTG
CCCACTTGGCAGTACATCAAGTGTATC
