Features (pLannotate 1.2.2; 17 found; start..end, strand, type, name):
    132..335     +  promoter       CMV promoter: human cytomegalovirus (CMV) immediate early promoter
    377..395     +  promoter       T7 promoter: promoter for bacteriophage T7 RNA polymerase
    466..957     +  CDS            tadA: TADA_ECOLI - Also known as yfhC. Experimental evidence at protein level: Swiss-Prot protein existence level 1. Catalyzes the deamination of adenosine to inosine at the wobble position 34 of tRNA(Arg2). Essential for cell viability. From Escherichia coli (strain K12).
   1060..2661    +  CDS            dCas9(N): N-terminal portion of catalytically inactive Streptococcus pyogenes dCas9 carrying the D10A mutation (Zetsche et al., 2015)
   2662..5156    +  CDS            Cas9(C) (fragment): C-terminal portion of Streptococcus pyogenes Cas9 (Zetsche et al., 2015)
   5278..5502    +  polyA_signal   bGH poly(A) signal: bovine growth hormone polyadenylation signal
   5506..5527    +  promoter       SV40 promoter (fragment): SV40 enhancer and early promoter
   5532..5548    +  misc_feature   MCS (fragment): pBluescript multiple cloning site
   5597..5613    -  protein_bind   lac operator: The lac repressor binds to the lac operator to inhibit transcription in E. coli. This inhibition can be relieved by adding lactose or isopropyl-β-D-thiogalactopyranoside (IPTG). lac repressor encoded by lacI
   5621..5651    -  promoter       lac promoter: promoter for the E. coli lac operon
   5666..5687    -  protein_bind   CAP binding site: CAP binding activates transcription in the presence of cAMP. E. coli catabolite activator protein
   5700..5792    -  CDS            lacI (fragment): lac repressor; lacI; The lac repressor binds to the lac operator to inhibit transcription in E. coli. This inhibition can be relieved by adding lactose or isopropyl-β-D-thiogalactopyranoside (IPTG).
   5975..6563    -  rep_origin     ori: high-copy-number ColE1/pMB1/pBR322/pUC origin of replication
   6734..7594    -  CDS            AmpR: β-lactamase; bla; confers resistance to ampicillin, carbenicillin, and related antibiotics
   7595..7699    -  promoter       AmpR promoter: bla
   7770..7814    -  misc_feature   bom (fragment): basis of mobility region from pBR322
   8045..131     +  enhancer       CMV enhancer (across the origin): human cytomegalovirus immediate early enhancer
>Addgene plasmid #138495 | ABE8e(TadA-8e V106W) | addgene full sequence | sequence record 275097 | Addgene NGS Result
ATATGCCAAGTACGCCCCCTATTGACGTCAATGACGGTAAATGGCCCGCCTGGCATTATGCCCAGTACAT
GACCTTATGGGACTTTCCTACTTGGCAGTACATCTACGTATTAGTCATCGCTATTACCATGGTGATGCGG
TTTTGGCAGTACATCAATGGGCGTGGATAGCGGTTTGACTCACGGGGATTTCCAAGTCTCCACCCCATTG
ACGTCAATGGGAGTTTGTTTTGGCACCAAAATCAACGGGACTTTCCAAAATGTCGTAACAACTCCGCCCC
ATTGACGCAAATGGGCGGTAGGCGTGTACGGTGGGAGGTCTATATAAGCAGAGCTGGTTTAGTGAACCGT
CAGATCCGCTAGAGATCCGCGGCCGCTAATACGACTCACTATAGGGAGAGCCGCCACCATGAAACGGACA
GCCGACGGAAGCGAGTTCGAGTCACCAAAGAAGAAGCGGAAAGTCTCTGAGGTGGAGTTTTCCCACGAGT
ACTGGATGAGACATGCCCTGACCCTGGCCAAGAGGGCACGGGATGAGAGGGAGGTGCCTGTGGGAGCCGT
GCTGGTGCTGAACAATAGAGTGATCGGCGAGGGCTGGAACAGAGCCATCGGCCTGCACGACCCAACAGCC
CATGCCGAAATTATGGCCCTGAGACAGGGCGGCCTGGTCATGCAGAACTACAGACTGATTGACGCCACCC
TGTACGTGACATTCGAGCCTTGCGTGATGTGCGCCGGCGCCATGATCCACTCTAGGATCGGCCGCGTGGT
GTTTGGATGGAGAAATTCTAAAAGAGGCGCCGCAGGCTCCCTGATGAACGTGCTGAACTACCCCGGCATG
AATCACCGCGTCGAAATTACCGAGGGAATCCTGGCAGATGAATGTGCCGCCCTGCTGTGCGATTTCTATC
GGATGCCTAGACAGGTGTTCAATGCTCAGAAGAAGGCCCAGAGCTCCATCAACTCCGGAGGATCTAGCGG
AGGCTCCTCTGGCTCTGAGACACCTGGCACAAGCGAGAGCGCAACACCTGAAAGCAGCGGGGGCAGCAGC
GGGGGGTCAGACAAGAAGTACAGCATCGGCCTGGCCATCGGCACCAACTCTGTGGGCTGGGCCGTGATCA
CCGACGAGTACAAGGTGCCCAGCAAGAAATTCAAGGTGCTGGGCAACACCGACCGGCACAGCATCAAGAA
GAACCTGATCGGAGCCCTGCTGTTCGACAGCGGCGAAACAGCCGAGGCCACCCGGCTGAAGAGAACCGCC
AGAAGAAGATACACCAGACGGAAGAACCGGATCTGCTATCTGCAAGAGATCTTCAGCAACGAGATGGCCA
AGGTGGACGACAGCTTCTTCCACAGACTGGAAGAGTCCTTCCTGGTGGAAGAGGATAAGAAGCACGAGCG
GCACCCCATCTTCGGCAACATCGTGGACGAGGTGGCCTACCACGAGAAGTACCCCACCATCTACCACCTG
AGAAAGAAACTGGTGGACAGCACCGACAAGGCCGACCTGCGGCTGATCTATCTGGCCCTGGCCCACATGA
TCAAGTTCCGGGGCCACTTCCTGATCGAGGGCGACCTGAACCCCGACAACAGCGACGTGGACAAGCTGTT
CATCCAGCTGGTGCAGACCTACAACCAGCTGTTCGAGGAAAACCCCATCAACGCCAGCGGCGTGGACGCC
AAGGCCATCCTGTCTGCCAGACTGAGCAAGAGCAGACGGCTGGAAAATCTGATCGCCCAGCTGCCCGGCG
AGAAGAAGAATGGCCTGTTCGGAAACCTGATTGCCCTGAGCCTGGGCCTGACCCCCAACTTCAAGAGCAA
CTTCGACCTGGCCGAGGATGCCAAACTGCAGCTGAGCAAGGACACCTACGACGACGACCTGGACAACCTG
CTGGCCCAGATCGGCGACCAGTACGCCGACCTGTTTCTGGCCGCCAAGAACCTGTCCGACGCCATCCTGC
TGAGCGACATCCTGAGAGTGAACACCGAGATCACCAAGGCCCCCCTGAGCGCCTCTATGATCAAGAGATA
CGACGAGCACCACCAGGACCTGACCCTGCTGAAAGCTCTCGTGCGGCAGCAGCTGCCTGAGAAGTACAAA
GAGATTTTCTTCGACCAGAGCAAGAACGGCTACGCCGGCTACATTGACGGCGGAGCCAGCCAGGAAGAGT
TCTACAAGTTCATCAAGCCCATCCTGGAAAAGATGGACGGCACCGAGGAACTGCTCGTGAAGCTGAACAG
AGAGGACCTGCTGCGGAAGCAGCGGACCTTCGACAACGGCAGCATCCCCCACCAGATCCACCTGGGAGAG
CTGCACGCCATTCTGCGGCGGCAGGAAGATTTTTACCCATTCCTGAAGGACAACCGGGAAAAGATCGAGA
AGATCCTGACCTTCCGCATCCCCTACTACGTGGGCCCTCTGGCCAGGGGAAACAGCAGATTCGCCTGGAT
GACCAGAAAGAGCGAGGAAACCATCACCCCCTGGAACTTCGAGGAAGTGGTGGACAAGGGCGCTTCCGCC
CAGAGCTTCATCGAGCGGATGACCAACTTCGATAAGAACCTGCCCAACGAGAAGGTGCTGCCCAAGCACA
GCCTGCTGTACGAGTACTTCACCGTGTATAACGAGCTGACCAAAGTGAAATACGTGACCGAGGGAATGAG
AAAGCCCGCCTTCCTGAGCGGCGAGCAGAAAAAGGCCATCGTGGACCTGCTGTTCAAGACCAACCGGAAA
GTGACCGTGAAGCAGCTGAAAGAGGACTACTTCAAGAAAATCGAGTGCTTCGACTCCGTGGAAATCTCCG
GCGTGGAAGATCGGTTCAACGCCTCCCTGGGCACATACCACGATCTGCTGAAAATTATCAAGGACAAGGA
CTTCCTGGACAATGAGGAAAACGAGGACATTCTGGAAGATATCGTGCTGACCCTGACACTGTTTGAGGAC
AGAGAGATGATCGAGGAACGGCTGAAAACCTATGCCCACCTGTTCGACGACAAAGTGATGAAGCAGCTGA
AGCGGCGGAGATACACCGGCTGGGGCAGGCTGAGCCGGAAGCTGATCAACGGCATCCGGGACAAGCAGTC
CGGCAAGACAATCCTGGATTTCCTGAAGTCCGACGGCTTCGCCAACAGAAACTTCATGCAGCTGATCCAC
GACGACAGCCTGACCTTTAAAGAGGACATCCAGAAAGCCCAGGTGTCCGGCCAGGGCGATAGCCTGCACG
AGCACATTGCCAATCTGGCCGGCAGCCCCGCCATTAAGAAGGGCATCCTGCAGACAGTGAAGGTGGTGGA
CGAGCTCGTGAAAGTGATGGGCCGGCACAAGCCCGAGAACATCGTGATCGAAATGGCCAGAGAGAACCAG
ACCACCCAGAAGGGACAGAAGAACAGCCGCGAGAGAATGAAGCGGATCGAAGAGGGCATCAAAGAGCTGG
GCAGCCAGATCCTGAAAGAACACCCCGTGGAAAACACCCAGCTGCAGAACGAGAAGCTGTACCTGTACTA
CCTGCAGAATGGGCGGGATATGTACGTGGACCAGGAACTGGACATCAACCGGCTGTCCGACTACGATGTG
GACCATATCGTGCCTCAGAGCTTTCTGAAGGACGACTCCATCGACAACAAGGTGCTGACCAGAAGCGACA
AGAACCGGGGCAAGAGCGACAACGTGCCCTCCGAAGAGGTCGTGAAGAAGATGAAGAACTACTGGCGGCA
GCTGCTGAACGCCAAGCTGATTACCCAGAGAAAGTTCGACAATCTGACCAAGGCCGAGAGAGGCGGCCTG
AGCGAACTGGATAAGGCCGGCTTCATCAAGAGACAGCTGGTGGAAACCCGGCAGATCACAAAGCACGTGG
CACAGATCCTGGACTCCCGGATGAACACTAAGTACGACGAGAATGACAAGCTGATCCGGGAAGTGAAAGT
GATCACCCTGAAGTCCAAGCTGGTGTCCGATTTCCGGAAGGATTTCCAGTTTTACAAAGTGCGCGAGATC
AACAACTACCACCACGCCCACGACGCCTACCTGAACGCCGTCGTGGGAACCGCCCTGATCAAAAAGTACC
CTAAGCTGGAAAGCGAGTTCGTGTACGGCGACTACAAGGTGTACGACGTGCGGAAGATGATCGCCAAGAG
CGAGCAGGAAATCGGCAAGGCTACCGCCAAGTACTTCTTCTACAGCAACATCATGAACTTTTTCAAGACC
GAGATTACCCTGGCCAACGGCGAGATCCGGAAGCGGCCTCTGATCGAGACAAACGGCGAAACCGGGGAGA
TCGTGTGGGATAAGGGCCGGGATTTTGCCACCGTGCGGAAAGTGCTGAGCATGCCCCAAGTGAATATCGT
GAAAAAGACCGAGGTGCAGACAGGCGGCTTCAGCAAAGAGTCTATCCTGCCCAAGAGGAACAGCGATAAG
CTGATCGCCAGAAAGAAGGACTGGGACCCTAAGAAGTACGGCGGCTTCGACAGCCCCACCGTGGCCTATT
CTGTGCTGGTGGTGGCCAAAGTGGAAAAGGGCAAGTCCAAGAAACTGAAGAGTGTGAAAGAGCTGCTGGG
GATCACCATCATGGAAAGAAGCAGCTTCGAGAAGAATCCCATCGACTTTCTGGAAGCCAAGGGCTACAAA
GAAGTGAAAAAGGACCTGATCATCAAGCTGCCTAAGTACTCCCTGTTCGAGCTGGAAAACGGCCGGAAGA
GAATGCTGGCCTCTGCCGGCGAACTGCAGAAGGGAAACGAACTGGCCCTGCCCTCCAAATATGTGAACTT
CCTGTACCTGGCCAGCCACTATGAGAAGCTGAAGGGCTCCCCCGAGGATAATGAGCAGAAACAGCTGTTT
GTGGAACAGCACAAGCACTACCTGGACGAGATCATCGAGCAGATCAGCGAGTTCTCCAAGAGAGTGATCC
TGGCCGACGCTAATCTGGACAAAGTGCTGTCCGCCTACAACAAGCACCGGGATAAGCCCATCAGAGAGCA
GGCCGAGAATATCATCCACCTGTTTACCCTGACCAATCTGGGAGCCCCTGCCGCCTTCAAGTACTTTGAC
ACCACCATCGACCGGAAGAGGTACACCAGCACCAAAGAGGTGCTGGACGCCACCCTGATCCACCAGAGCA
TCACCGGCCTGTACGAGACACGGATCGACCTGTCTCAGCTGGGAGGTGACTCTGGCGGCTCAAAAAGAAC
CGCCGACGGCAGCGAATTCGAGCCCAAGAAGAAGAGGAAAGTCTAACCGGTCATCATCACCATCACCATT
GAGTTTAAACCCGCTGATCAGCCTCGACTGTGCCTTCTAGTTGCCAGCCATCTGTTGTTTGCCCCTCCCC
CGTGCCTTCCTTGACCCTGGAAGGTGCCACTCCCACTGTCCTTTCCTAATAAAATGAGGAAATTGCATCG
CATTGTCTGAGTAGGTGTCATTCTATTCTGGGGGGTGGGGTGGGGCAGGACAGCAAGGGGGAGGATTGGG
AAGACAATAGCAGGCATGCTGGGGATGCGGTGGGCTCTATGGCTTCTGAGGCGGAAAGAACCAGCTGGGG
CTCGATACCGTCGACCTCTAGCTAGAGCTTGGCGTAATCATGGTCATAGCTGTTTCCTGTGTGAAATTGT
TATCCGCTCACAATTCCACACAACATACGAGCCGGAAGCATAAAGTGTAAAGCCTAGGGTGCCTAATGAG
TGAGCTAACTCACATTAATTGCGTTGCGCTCACTGCCCGCTTTCCAGTCGGGAAACCTGTCGTGCCAGCT
GCATTAATGAATCGGCCAACGCGCGGGGAGAGGCGGTTTGCGTATTGGGCGCTCTTCCGCTTCCTCGCTC
ACTGACTCGCTGCGCTCGGTCGTTCGGCTGCGGCGAGCGGTATCAGCTCACTCAAAGGCGGTAATACGGT
TATCCACAGAATCAGGGGATAACGCAGGAAAGAACATGTGAGCAAAAGGCCAGCAAAAGGCCAGGAACCG
TAAAAAGGCCGCGTTGCTGGCGTTTTTCCATAGGCTCCGCCCCCCTGACGAGCATCACAAAAATCGACGC
TCAAGTCAGAGGTGGCGAAACCCGACAGGACTATAAAGATACCAGGCGTTTCCCCCTGGAAGCTCCCTCG
TGCGCTCTCCTGTTCCGACCCTGCCGCTTACCGGATACCTGTCCGCCTTTCTCCCTTCGGGAAGCGTGGC
GCTTTCTCATAGCTCACGCTGTAGGTATCTCAGTTCGGTGTAGGTCGTTCGCTCCAAGCTGGGCTGTGTG
CACGAACCCCCCGTTCAGCCCGACCGCTGCGCCTTATCCGGTAACTATCGTCTTGAGTCCAACCCGGTAA
GACACGACTTATCGCCACTGGCAGCAGCCACTGGTAACAGGATTAGCAGAGCGAGGTATGTAGGCGGTGC
TACAGAGTTCTTGAAGTGGTGGCCTAACTACGGCTACACTAGAAGAACAGTATTTGGTATCTGCGCTCTG
CTGAAGCCAGTTACCTTCGGAAAAAGAGTTGGTAGCTCTTGATCCGGCAAACAAACCACCGCTGGTAGCG
GTGGTTTTTTTGTTTGCAAGCAGCAGATTACGCGCAGAAAAAAAGGATCTCAAGAAGATCCTTTGATCTT
TTCTACGGGGTCTGACACTCAGTGGAACGAAAACTCACGTTAAGGGATTTTGGTCATGAGATTATCAAAA
AGGATCTTCACCTAGATCCTTTTAAATTAAAAATGAAGTTTTAAATCAATCTAAAGTATATATGAGTAAA
CTTGGTCTGACAGTTACCAATGCTTAATCAGTGAGGCACCTATCTCAGCGATCTGTCTATTTCGTTCATC
CATAGTTGCCTGACTCCCCGTCGTGTAGATAACTACGATACGGGAGGGCTTACCATCTGGCCCCAGTGCT
GCAATGATACCGCGAGACCCACGCTCACCGGCTCCAGATTTATCAGCAATAAACCAGCCAGCCGGAAGGG
CCGAGCGCAGAAGTGGTCCTGCAACTTTATCCGCCTCCATCCAGTCTATTAATTGTTGCCGGGAAGCTAG
AGTAAGTAGTTCGCCAGTTAATAGTTTGCGCAACGTTGTTGCCATTGCTACAGGCATCGTGGTGTCACGC
TCGTCGTTTGGTATGGCTTCATTCAGCTCCGGTTCCCAACGATCAAGGCGAGTTACATGATCCCCCATGT
TGTGCAAAAAAGCGGTTAGCTCCTTCGGTCCTCCGATCGTTGTCAGAAGTAAGTTGGCCGCAGTGTTATC
ACTCATGGTTATGGCAGCACTGCATAATTCTCTTACTGTCATGCCATCCGTAAGATGCTTTTCTGTGACT
GGTGAGTACTCAACCAAGTCATTCTGAGAATAGTGTATGCGGCGACCGAGTTGCTCTTGCCCGGCGTCAA
TACGGGATAATACCGCGCCACATAGCAGAACTTTAAAAGTGCTCATCATTGGAAAACGTTCTTCGGGGCG
AAAACTCTCAAGGATCTTACCGCTGTTGAGATCCAGTTCGATGTAACCCACTCGTGCACCCAACTGATCT
TCAGCATCTTTTACTTTCACCAGCGTTTCTGGGTGAGCAAAAACAGGAAGGCAAAATGCCGCAAAAAAGG
GAATAAGGGCGACACGGAAATGTTGAATACTCATACTCTTCCTTTTTCAATATTATTGAAGCATTTATCA
GGGTTATTGTCTCATGAGCGGATACATATTTGAATGTATTTAGAAAAATAAACAAATAGGGGTTCCGCGC
ACATTTCCCCGAAAAGTGCCACCTGACGTCGACGGATCGGGAGATCGATCTCCCGATCCCCTAGGGTCGA
CTCTCAGTACAATCTGCTCTGATGCCGCATAGTTAAGCCAGTATCTGCTCCCTGCTTGTGTGTTGGAGGT
CGCTGAGTAGTGCGCGAGCAAAATTTAAGCTACAACAAGGCAAGGCTTGACCGACAATTGCATGAAGAAT
CTGCTTAGGGTTAGGCGTTTTGCGCTGCTTCGCGATGTACGGGCCAGATATACGCGTTGACATTGATTAT
TGACTAGTTATTAATAGTAATCAATTACGGGGTCATTAGTTCATAGCCCATATATTGAGTTCCGCGTTAC
ATAACTTACGGTAAATGGCCCGCCTGGCTGACCGCCCAACGACCCCCGCCCATTGACGTCAATAATGACG
TATGTTCCCATAGTAACGCCAATAGGGACTTTCCATTGACGTCAATGGGTGGAGTATTTACGGTAAACTG
CCCACTTGGCAGTACATCAAGTGTATC
